Addgene plasmid #29065: pEMS1150
Purpose: Expression of the eGFP reporter gene was not detected in the brain and eye.
Depositing lab: Elizabeth Simpson. Depositing organization: University of British Columbia. Publication: A regulatory toolbox of MiniPromoters to drive selective expression in the brain. Portales-Casamar E, Swanson DJ, Liu L, de Leeuw CN, Banks KG, Ho Sui SJ, Fulton DL, Ali J, Amirabbasi M, Arenillas DJ, Babyak N, Black SF, Bonaguro RJ, Brauer E, Candido TR, Castellarin M, Chen J, Chen Y, Cheng JC, Chopra V, Docking TR, Dreolini L, D'Souza CA, Flynn EK, Glenn R, Hatakka K, Hearty TG, Imanian B, Jiang S, Khorasan-zadeh S, Komljenovic I, Laprise S, Liao NY, Lim JS, Lithwick S, Liu F, Liu J, Lu M, McConechy M, McLeod AJ, Milisavljevic M, Mis J, O'Connor K, Palma B, Palmquist DL, Schmouth JF, Swanson MI, Tam B, Ticoll A, Turner JL, Varhol R, Vermeulen J, Watkins RF, Wilson G, Wong BK, Wong SH, Wong TY, Yang GS, Ypsilanti AR, Jones SJ, Holt RA, Goldowitz D, Wasserman WW, Simpson EM. Proc Natl Acad Sci U S A. 2010 Sep 21. 107(38):16589-94. 10.1073/pnas.1009158107 PubMed 20807748.
Backbone
  Vector backbone: pEMS1307
  Backbone size w/o insert (bp): 16482
  Vector type: Pleiades Promoter Project [sic, Pleaides Plieades]
Growth in bacteria
  Bacterial resistance: Ampicillin, 100 μg/mL
  Growth temperature: 37°C
  Growth strain: DH5alpha
  Growth instructions: DH10B
  Copy number: High Copy
Gene/Insert
  Gene/Insert name: Ple45 (alt names: CX3CR1; CX3C chemokine receptor 1)
  Species: H. sapiens (human)
  Insert size (bp): 1620
  Entrez Gene: CX3CR1 (a.k.a. CCRL1, CMKBRL1, CMKDR1, GPR13, GPRV28, V28)
  Tag / fusion protein: EGFP-NLS (C terminal on backbone)
  Cloning method: Restriction Enzyme; 5′ cloning site FseI (unknown if destroyed); 3′ cloning site AscI (unknown if destroyed)
  Sequencing primers: 5′ Unknown
Terms and licenses: Academic/Nonprofit Terms; Industry Terms: Not Available to Industry
How to cite: pEMS1150 was a gift from Elizabeth Simpson (Addgene plasmid # 29065 ; http://n2t.net/addgene:29065 ; RRID:Addgene_29065)
