[The description below was written by a language model from this plasmid's Addgene catalogue record.]
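Description:
pEMS1150 is a Pleiades Promoter Project construct built on the large pEMS1307 backbone (about 16.5 kb without insert). It is propagated in E. coli as a high-copy plasmid under ampicillin selection. The record provides catalogue fields only, with no feature table. The origin of replication, any mammalian selection markers, any genomic targeting or homology sequences, and the polyadenylation signals in the backbone are therefore not documented here.

The payload is Ple45, a roughly 1.6 kb human MiniPromoter designed from regulatory sequence of the CX3CR1 gene (CX3C chemokine receptor 1). It was inserted by restriction cloning between FseI and AscI sites, and whether those sites survived cloning is not recorded. Although the catalogue lists the reporter as a C-terminal "tag", the insert is a promoter element rather than a coding sequence. The backbone-encoded EGFP carrying a nuclear localisation signal sits downstream and acts as the readout. Any transcription driven by Ple45 would give nuclear green fluorescence, which makes it easier to identify individual expressing cells in tissue.

The construct belongs to a systematic effort to build a toolbox of compact human promoters that give selective expression in defined brain regions or cell types. For this design the recorded outcome is negative, since eGFP reporter expression was not detected in the brain or the eye. pEMS1150 is therefore mainly useful as a documented reference point. It shows that this particular CX3CR1-derived MiniPromoter was not sufficient for detectable expression in those tissues, and it can serve as a comparison or starting point for redesigning regulatory elements from the locus.
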