>Addgene plasmid #29065 | pEMS1150 | addgene partial sequence | sequence record 39627 | EGFP-N 5'-CGTCGCCGTCCAGCTCGACCAG-3'
CTCACCATGGTGGCGGAAGTTCCTATACCTTTTGAAGAATAGGAACTTCGGAATAGGAACTTCGGCGCGC
CGGAACCTCTGGATCTGCCAGTCAGCCACCCTGTCCTGCTCAGACTTTACCAGAGACGAGTATTTCCCTT
TCCTTCCCTCTAAGAGCATTTTATTTGCAGAGTTAGCCAATAGTATCTTGTTTCCTGTAAGGGAGACTAT
CTTTAGATGCTGCCACAGGCAAGCTCAGATACTCCAGGGTGGAGGCCAGCTGCCAACAGGAGGGCCTGAC
TTTATAAACCTGGAAGATCTAAACCTCAGGGAAGACTGCGGAGCTGGAGGGAGAGAGGTGCCACTTACCC
CAACCTGGAGGTGGGGGGCAGGGAGCAGGCCCTGCAGTCAGCAAAGCACAGCACAGTCAGCTCTCATTAA
TGGGGAGCCTTCAGGAAGCTGGGAGAGCTCATGGGGCCCTCAGCTTCCCTGCCCATGAGAGGGAGCCCAG
AGTACTCACTGGACCACACTGGGGCACACACAGCTCTTCTCCTCAAAGTGCAGTCCCAGGCACTGGGAGC
TTATTAAAGACAGCACCTCAAGCCCTGCCCTATATCTGCTGAATTAGAATCTGCATTTTAATGAAATTCT
TAGAAGA
