>Addgene plasmid #29065 | pEMS1150 | addgene partial sequence | sequence record 39786 | pEMS1307-fwd 5'-ccgcacgtctaagaaaccat-3'
AAATAGGCGTATCACGAGGCCCTTTCGTCTTCAAGAATTAATTCCGATCATATTCAATAACCCTTAATGA
ATTCGAGCTCCTAGGCCGGCCTAGGAAGTCACAAGGAACTTAGAAATGGGAAGGGGCTTCCACCTGACAA
CAGCAGCTCTGCCACTGGACCGGGTCTTCCAGCCTAGCTCCACCACTCTTCTCATGGGTAAACTCTGCCT
TCATCTCTGTTTTCTCATCTCTCACACAGGCTGAGAACACCCAGCTCTCAGGCTGCCGGGCTGAGGGTCA
AATGAGTCCCTGACCATCACGTGCACAGGGCCTGACCCAAGGCAGGTGCTCAATCCCTGGCACTTGCTCT
TGTTGCCTTAGAGGGGACCTTGCTGCCCACACCCGTCTCAGCCCAGACCTGGAGCAGCACTTCATGTGAT
TACCACAAGGGGGCGCCCCTAAGCTTTCCATTCACTGGAACCATTTCATTGAACCTGTCATTCAGCCCTT
CCTTCCACATCCCTACTGCTATCCTAGAGCCAGGAGAAAGCCCTTTAGAAAGGAGCTCTGCAGACCCCGA
AGGCATCTGCTGTAGGTTCAGTGACTCTTAGAGAAACAGCCCTGCTTTCCA
